>Addgene plasmid #86754 | myc-Atg14 (181-413) | addgene full sequence | sequence record 170521 | Addgene NGS Result
TTCGAGCTCGCCCGACATTGATTATTGACTAGTTATTAATAGTAATCAATTACGGGGTCATTAGTTCATA
GCCCATATATGGAGTTCCGCGTTACATAACTTACGGTAAATGGCCCGCCTGGCTGACCGCCCAACGACCC
CCGCCCATTGACGTCAATAATGACGTATGTTCCCATAGTAACGCCAATAGGGACTTTCCATTGACGTCAA
TGGGTGGAGTATTTACGGTAAACTGCCCACTTGGCAGTACATCAAGTGTATCATATGCCAAGTACGCCCC
CTATTGACGTCAATGACGGTAAATGGCCCGCCTGGCATTATGCCCAGTACATGACCTTATGGGACTTTCC
TACTTGGCAGTACATCTACGTATTAGTCATCGCTATTACCATGGTGATGCGGTTTTGGCAGTACATCAAT
GGGCGTGGATAGCGGTTTGACTCACGGGGATTTCCAAGTCTCCACCCCATTGACGTCAATGGGAGTTTGT
TTTGGCACCAAAATCAACGGGACTTTCCAAAATGTCGTAACAACTCCGCCCCATTGACGCAAATGGGCGG
TAGGCGTGTACGGTGGGAGGTCTATATAAGCAGAGCTCGTTTAGTGAACCGTCAGATCGCCTGGAGACGC
CATCCACGCTGTTTTGACCTCCATAGAAGACACCGGGACCGATCCAGCCTCCGCGGCCGGGAACGGTGCA
TTGGAACGCGGATTCCCCGTGCCAAGAGTGACGTAAGTACCGCCTATAGAGTCTATAGGCCCACCCCCTT
GGCTTCGTTAGAACGCGGCTACAATTAATACATAACCTTATGTATCATACACATACGATTTAGGTGACAC
TATAGAATAACATCCACTTTGCCTTTCTCTCCACAGGTGTCCACTCCCAGGTCCAACTGCACCTCGGTTC
TATCGATTGAATTCCCGAACCGACAGTCGGTCTCTTCACCAAGGCCATTCGCGCCACCATGGAGCAAAAG
CTCATTTCTGAGGAAGATCTCAATGGTGGTGGTGGTGGGTCGACCACCATTGACTTAAGAAGTCATTATG
AGCGTCTGGCAAATCTTCGACGATCCCATATATTAGAGCTCACCTCTGTCATTTTTCCAATCGAGGAAGT
AAAGACGGGTGTGAGAGACCCCGCAGATGTGTCTTCAGAGAGTGACAGTGCCATGACCTCCAGCACTGTG
AGCAAGCTTGCTGAAGCCCGGAGGACAACTTACCTCTCAGGACGATGGGTCTGTGACGATCACAACGGAG
ACACCAGCATTAGCATTACAGGGCCTTGGATTAGCCTCCCTAACAATGGGGACTACTCTGCCTACTACAG
CTGGGTGGAGGAGAAGAAAACAACCCAGGGGCCTGACATGGAGCAGAGTAACCCTGCCTACACCATCAGT
GCTGCGCTGTGCTATGCAACTCAGCTGGTCAACATTCTGTCTCATATACTTGATGTAAATCTTCCCAAAA
AGCTCTGCAACAGTGAATTTTGTGGCGAAAATCTAAGCAAGCAGAAATTTACTCGAGCAGTGAAGAAACT
GAATGCAAATATTCTTTACCTTTGTTTTTCTCAGCATGTAAATTTAGATCAATTACAACCACTGCATACC
CTCAGGAATCTAATGTACCTGGTCAGTCCAAGCTCTGAACACCTAGGCAGGTCAGGGCCCTTTGAAGTAC
GAGCAGACCTTGAGGAGTCCATGGAATTTGTGGATCCCGGAGTTGCTGCGGCCGCTAAGTAAGTAAGGAT
CCCCAGCTTGGCCGCCATGGCCCAACTTGTTTATTGCAGCTTATAATGGTTACAAATAAAGCAATAGCAT
CACAAATTTCACAAATAAAGCATTTTTTTCACTGCATTCTAGTTGTGGTTTGTCCAAACTCATCAATGTA
TCTTATCATGTCTGGATCGGGAATTAATTCGGCGCAGCACCATGGCCTGAAATAACCTCTGAAAGAGGAA
CTTGGTTAGGTACCTTCTGAGGCGGAAAGAACCAGCTGTGGAATGTGTGTCAGTTAGGGTGTGGAAAGTC
CCCAGGCTCCCCAGCAGGCAGAAGTATGCAAAGCATGCATCTCAATTAGTCAGCAACCAGGTGTGGAAAG
TCCCCAGGCTCCCCAGCAGGCAGAAGTATGCAAAGCATGCATCTCAATTAGTCAGCAACCATAGTCCCGC
CCCTAACTCCGCCCATCCCGCCCCTAACTCCGCCCAGTTCCGCCCATTCTCCGCCCCATGGCTGACTAAT
TTTTTTTATTTATGCAGAGGCCGAGGCCGCCTCGGCCTCTGAGCTATTCCAGAAGTAGTGAGGAGGCTTT
TTTGGAGGCCTAGGCTTTTGCAAAAAGCTGTTAACAGCTTGGCACTGGCCGTCGTTTTACAACGTCGTGA
CTGGGAAAACCCTGGCGTTACCCAACTTAATCGCCTTGCAGCACATCCCCCTTTCGCCAGCTGGCGTAAT
AGCGAAGAGGCCCGCACCGATCGCCCTTCCCAACAGTTGCGCAGCCTGAATGGCGAATGGCGCCTGATGC
GGTATTTTCTCCTTACGCATCTGTGCGGTATTTCACACCGCATA
[142 nt withheld, positions 2565-2706]
C
[141 nt withheld, positions 2708-2848]
CCTTTGACGTTGGAGTCCACGTTCTTT
[37 nt withheld, positions 2876-2912]
ACCCTATCTCGGGCTATTCTTTTGATTTATAAGGGATTTTGCCGATTTCGGCCTATTGGTTAAAAAATGA
GCTGATTTAACAAAAATTTAACGCGAATTTTAACAAAATATTAACGTTTACAATTTTATGGTGCACTCTC
AGTACAATCTGCTCTGATGCCGCATAGTTAAGCCAGCCCCGACACCCGCCAACACCCGCTGACGCGCCCT
GACGGGCTTGTCTGCTCCCGGCATCCGCTTACAGACAAGCTGTGACCGTCTCCGGGAGCTGCATGTGTCA
GAGGTTTTCACCGTCATCACCGAAACGCGCGAGACGAAAGGGCCTCGTGATACGCCTATTTTTATAGGTT
AATGTCATGATAATAATGGTTTCTTAGACGTCAGGTGGCACTTTTCGGGGAAATGTGCGCGGAACCCCTA
TTTGTTTATTTTTCTAAATACATTCAAATATGTATCCGCTCATGAGACAATAACCCTGATAAATGCTTCA
ATAATATTGAAAAAGGAAGAGTATGAGTATTCAACATTTCCGTGTCGCCCTTATTCCCTTTTTTGCGGCA
TTTTGCCTTCCTGTTTTTGCTCACCCAGAAACGCTGGTGAAAGTAAAAGATGCTGAAGATCAGTTGGGTG
CACGAGTGGGTTACATCGAACTGGATCTCAACAGCGGTAAGATCCTTGAGAGTTTTCGCCCCGAAGAACG
TTTTCCAATGATGAGCACTTTTAAAGTTCTGCTATGTGGCGCGGTATTATCCCGTATTGACGCCGGGCAA
GAGCAACTCGGTCGCCGCATACACTATTCTCAGAATGACTTGGTTGAGTACTCACCAGTCACAGAAAAGC
ATCTTACGGATGGCATGACAGTAAGAGAATTATGCAGTGCTGCCATAACCATGAGTGATAACACTGCGGC
CAACTTACTTCTGACAACGATCGGAGGACCGAAGGAGCTAACCGCTTTTTTGCACAACATGGGGGATCAT
GTAACTCGCCTTGATCGTTGGGAACCGGAGCTGAATGAAGCCATACCAAACGACGAGCGTGACACCACGA
TGCCTGTAGCAATGGCAACAACGTTGCGCAAACTATTAACTGGCGAACTACTTACTCTAGCTTCCCGGCA
ACAATTAATAGACTGGATGGAGGCGGATAAAGTTGCAGGACCACTTCTGCGCTCGGCCCTTCCGGCTGGC
TGGTTTATTGCTGATAAATCTGGAGCCGGTGAGCGTGGGTCTCGCGGTATCATTGCAGCACTGGGGCCAG
ATGGTAAGCCCTCCCGTATCGTAGTTATCTACACGACGGGGAGTCAGGCAACTATGGATGAACGAAATAG
ACAGATCGCTGAGATAGGTGCCTCACTGATTAAGCATTGGTAACTGTCAGACCAAGTTTACTCATATATA
CTTTAGATTGATTTAAAACTTCATTTTTAATTTAAAAGGATCTAGGTGAAGATCCTTTTTGATAATCTCA
TGACCAAAATCCCTTAACGTGAGTTTTCGTTCCACTGAGCGTCAGACCCCGTAGAAAAGATCAAAGGATC
TTCTTGAGATCCTTTTTTTCTGCGCGTAATCTGCTGCTTGCAAACAAAAAAACCACCGCTACCAGCGGTG
GTTTGTTTGCCGGATCAAGAGCTACCAACTCTTTTTCCGAAGGTAACTGGCTTCAGCAGAGCGCAGATAC
CAAATACTGTTCTTCTAGTGTAGCCGTAGTTAGGCCACCACTTCAAGAACTCTGTAGCACCGCCTACATA
CCTCGCTCTGCTAATCCTGTTACCAGTGGCTGCTGCCAGTGGCGATAAGTCGTGTCTTACCGGGTTGGAC
TCAAGACGATAGTTACCGGATAAGGCGCAGCGGTCGGGCTGAACGGGGGGTTCGTGCACACAGCCCAGCT
TGGAGCGAACGACCTACACCGAACTGAGATACCTACAGCGTGAGCTATGAGAAAGCGCCACGCTTCCCGA
AGGGAGAAAGGCGGACAGGTATCCGGTAAGCGGCAGGGTCGGAACAGGAGAGCGCACGAGGGAGCTTCCA
GGGGGAAACGCCTGGTATCTTTATAGTCCTGTCGGGTTTCGCCACCTCTGACTTGAGCGTCGATTTTTGT
GATGCTCGTCAGGGGGGCGGAGCCTATGGAAAAACGCCAGCAACGCGGCCTTTTTACGGTTCCTGGCCTT
TTGCTGGCCTTTTGCTCACATGTTCTTTCCTGCGTTATCCCCTGATTCTGTGGATAACCGTATTACCGCC
TTTGAGTGAGCTGATACCGCTCGCCGCAGCCGAACGACCGAGCGCAGCGAGTCAGTGAGCGAGGAAGCGG
AAGAGCGCCCAATACGCAAACCGCCTCTCCCCGCGCGTTGGCCGATTCATTAATGCAGCTGGCACGACAG
GTTTCCCGACTGGAAAGCGGGCAGTGAGCGCAACGCAATTAATGTGAGTTAGCTCACTCATTAGGCACCC
CAGGCTTTACACTTTATGCTTCCGGCTCGTATGTTGTGTGGAATTGTGAGCGGATAACAATTTCACACAG
GAAACAGCTATGACATGATTACGAATTAA
Features (pLannotate 1.2.2; 21 found; start..end, strand, type, name):
     14..393     +  enhancer       CMV enhancer: human cytomegalovirus immediate early enhancer
    394..597     +  promoter       CMV promoter: human cytomegalovirus (CMV) immediate early promoter
    733..776     +  intron         CMV intron (fragment): modified intron A from human cytomegalovirus
    828..846     +  promoter       SP6 promoter: promoter for bacteriophage SP6 RNA polymerase
    850..887     +  CDS            IgH signal sequence (fragment): signal sequence from the mouse immunoglobulin heavy chain variable region
    972..991     +  CDS            Myc (fragment): Myc (human c-Myc proto-oncogene) epitope tag
   1026..1727    +  CDS            ATG14 (fragment): BAKOR_HUMAN - Also known as ATG14L From Homo sapiens (Human).
   1774..1908    +  polyA_signal   SV40 poly(A) signal: SV40 polyadenylation signal
   1977..2334    +  promoter       SV40 promoter: SV40 enhancer and early promoter
   2353..2507    +  CDS            lacZα (fragment): LacZα fragment of β-galactosidase; lacZ fragment
   2513..2564    -  misc_feature   bom (fragment): basis of mobility region from pBR322
   2583..2963    +  rep_origin     M13 ori (sequence partly withheld): M13 bacteriophage origin of replication; arrow indicates direction of (+) strand synthesis
   3039..3088    -  misc_feature   bom (fragment): basis of mobility region from pBR322
   3190..3225    -  CDS            rop (fragment): Rop protein, which maintains plasmids at low copy number; rop
   3320..3424    +  promoter       AmpR promoter: bla
   3425..4285    +  CDS            AmpR: β-lactamase; bla; confers resistance to ampicillin, carbenicillin, and related antibiotics
   4456..5044    +  rep_origin     ori: high-copy-number ColE1/pMB1/pBR322/pUC origin of replication
   5227..5319    +  CDS            lacI (fragment): lac repressor; lacI; The lac repressor binds to the lac operator to inhibit transcription in E. coli. This inhibition can be relieved by adding lactose or isopropyl-β-D-thiogalactopyranoside (IPTG).
   5332..5353    +  protein_bind   CAP binding site: CAP binding activates transcription in the presence of cAMP. E. coli catabolite activator protein
   5368..5398    +  promoter       lac promoter: promoter for the E. coli lac operon
   5406..5422    +  protein_bind   lac operator: The lac repressor binds to the lac operator to inhibit transcription in E. coli. This inhibition can be relieved by adding lactose or isopropyl-β-D-thiogalactopyranoside (IPTG). lac repressor encoded by lacI
