[The description below was written by a language model from this plasmid's Addgene catalogue record and pLannotate feature annotations shown in this document.]
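Description:
myc-Atg14 (181-413) is a mammalian expression plasmid built on the pRK5 backbone (about 5.5 kb in the sequenced record) that produces an N-terminally myc-tagged fragment of human ATG14 (also known as ATG14L or BARKOR). The insert is a 699 bp truncation encoding residues 181 to 413 only, so the amino-terminal and carboxy-terminal portions of the protein are absent. Transcription is driven by the human cytomegalovirus immediate early enhancer and promoter, followed by a fragment of a CMV intron and an SP6 phage promoter just upstream of the coding region. The myc epitope sits ahead of the ATG14 fragment, and an SV40 polyadenylation signal terminates the message. A short match to a mouse immunoglobulin heavy chain signal sequence is annotated upstream of the tag. It is only a partial hit, and the record gives no indication that it functions in this construct.

The plasmid is propagated in E. coli through a high-copy ColE1/pUC-type origin and selected with ampicillin via the β-lactamase gene and its own promoter. The backbone also carries an M13 single-strand origin, an SV40 enhancer/early promoter region, and leftover fragments of lacZα, lacI, rop and bom together with lac promoter and operator elements. No mammalian selection marker is annotated, so the plasmid appears suited to transient transfection. The stated purpose is expression of N-terminally myc-tagged protein in mammalian cells. Given the associated work on ULK1 complex binding and phosphorylation of ATG14 in autophagy initiation, a deletion fragment of this kind would typically serve in domain-mapping experiments, such as detection or co-immunoprecipitation through the myc tag, although the record does not spell out the specific use.
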