Addgene plasmid #86754: myc-Atg14 (181-413)
Purpose: N-terminal myc-tagged protein expression in mammalian cells
Depositing lab: Do-Hyung Kim. Publication: The ULK1 complex mediates MTORC1 signaling to the autophagy initiation machinery via binding and phosphorylating ATG14. Park JM, Jung CH, Seo M, Otto NM, Grunwald D, Kim KH, Moriarity B, Kim YM, Starker C, Nho RS, Voytas D, Kim DH. Autophagy. 2016;12(3):547-64. doi: 10.1080/15548627.2016.1140293. PubMed 27046250.
Backbone
  Vector backbone: pRK5
  Vector type: Mammalian Expression
Growth in bacteria
  Bacterial resistance: Ampicillin, 100 μg/mL
  Growth temperature: 37°C
  Growth strain: DH5alpha
  Copy number: Unknown
Gene/Insert
  Gene/Insert name: atg14
  Species: H. sapiens (human)
  Insert size (bp): 699
  Mutation: aa 181-413
  Entrez Gene: ATG14 (a.k.a. ATG14L, BARKOR, KIAA0831)
  Promoter: CMV
  Tag / fusion protein: myc (N terminal on insert)
  Cloning method: Unknown
  Sequencing primers: 5′ CMV-F
Terms and licenses: Academic/Nonprofit Terms; Industry Terms: Not Available to Industry
Depositor comments: IMAGE: 40034578
How to cite: myc-Atg14 (181-413) was a gift from Do-Hyung Kim (Addgene plasmid # 86754 ; http://n2t.net/addgene:86754 ; RRID:Addgene_86754)
